>Addgene plasmid #118071 | HA-Rabin8 | addgene full sequence | sequence record 230371 | Addgene NGS Result
GCCAATTCAATATGGCGTATATGGACTCATGCCAATTCAATATGGTGGATCTGGACCTGTGCCAATTCAA
TATGGCGTATATGGACTCGTGCCAATTCAATATGGTGGATCTGGACCCCAGCCAATTCAATATGGCGGAC
TTGGCACCATGCCAATTCAATATGGCGGACCTGGCACTGTGCCAACTGGGGAGGGGTCTACTTGGCACGG
TGCCAAGTTTGAGGAGGGGTCTTGGCCCTGTGCCAAGTCCGCCATATTGAATTGGCATGGTGCCAATAAT
GGCGGCCATATTGGCTATATGCCAGGATCAATATATAGGCAATATCCAATATGGCCCTATGCCAATATGG
CTATTGGCCAGGTTCAATACTATGTATTGGCCCTATGCCATATAGTATTCCATATATGGGTTTTCCTATT
GACGTAGATAGCCCCTCCCAATGGGCGGTCCCATATACCATATATGGGGCTTCCTAATACCGCCCATAGC
CACTCCCCCATTGACGTCAATGGTCTCTATATATGGTCTTTCCTATTGACGTCATATGGGCGGTCCTATT
GACGTATATGGCGCCTCCCCCATTGACGTCAATTACGGTAAATGGCCCGCCTGGCTCAATGCCCATTGAC
GTCAATAGGACCACCCACCATTGACGTCAATGGGATGGCTCATTGCCCATTCATATCCGTTCTCACGCCC
CCTATTGACGTCAATGACGGTAAATGGCCCACTTGGCAGTACATCAATATCTATTAATAGTAACTTGGCA
AGTACATTACTATTGGAAGTACGCCAGGGTACATTGGCAGTACTCCCATTGACGTCAATGGCGGTAAATG
GCCCGCGATGGCTGCCAAGTACATCCCCATTGACGTCAATGGGGAGGGGCAATGACGCAAATGGGCGTTC
CATTGACGTAAATGGGCGGTAGGCGTGCCTAATGGGAGGTCTATATAAGCAATGCTCGTTTAGGGAACCG
CCATTCTGCCTGGGGACGTCGGAGCAAGCTTGATTTAGGTGACACTATAGAATACAAGCTACTTGTTCTT
TTTGCAGGATACCATGCGATACCCATATGATGTGCCAGATTACGCTGGATCCATGGCTAATGATCCCTTG
GAAGGCTTCCATGAAGTAAACCTTGCTTCACCTACTTCTCCGGACCTTCTTGGTGTGTATGAATCAGGAA
CTCAAGAGCAGACTACCTCACCAAGTGTCATCTACCGGCCACACCCTTCAGCTTTATCCTCTGTACCTAT
CCAGGCAAATGCATTAGATGTTTCTGAACTTCCTACACAACCCGTGTATTCATCCCCCAGACGTTTAAAT
TGTGCGGAAATATCTAGTATCAGCTTTCATGTTACAGACCCAGCCCCTTGCTCTACCTCTGGAGTCACAG
CTGGATTAACTAAATTAACTACAAGAAAGGACAACTATAATGCAGAGAGAGAGTTTTTACAGGGTGCTAC
TATAACAGAGGCTTGCGATGGCAGTGATGATATTTTTGGGTTGAGTACTGATAGTCTGTCTCGTTTACGA
AGCCCATCTGTTTTGGAAGTTAGAGAAAAGGGCTATGAACGATTAAAAGAAGAACTCGCAAAAGCTCAGA
GGGAACTGAAGTTAAAAGATGAAGAATGTGAGAGGCTTTCAAAAGTGCGAGATCAACTTGGACAGGAATT
GGAAGAACTCACAGCTAGTCTATTTGAGGAAGCTCATAAAATGGTGAGAGAAGCAAATATCAAGCAGGCA
ACAGCAGAAAAACAGCTAAAAGAAGCACAAGGAAAAATTGATGTACTTCAAGCTGAAGTAGCTGCATTGA
AGACACTTGTATTGTCCAGTTCTCCAACATCACCTACGCAGGAGCCTTTGCCAGGTGGAAAGACACCTTT
TAAAAAGGGGCATACAAGAAATAAAAGCACAAGCAGTGCTATGAGTGGCAGTCATCAGGACCTCAGTGTG
ATACAGCCAATTGTAAAAGACTGCAAAGAGGCTGACTTATCCTTGTATAATGAATTCCGATTGTGGAAGG
ATGAGCCCACAATGGACAGGACGTGTCCTTTCTTAGACAAAATCTACCAGGAAGATATCTTTCCATGTTT
AACATTCTCAAAAAGTGAGTTGGCTTCAGCTGTTCTGGAGGCTGTGGAAAACAATACTCTAAGCATTGAA
CCAGTGGGATTACAACCTATCCGGTTTGTGAAAGCTTCTGCAGTTGAATGCGGAGGACCAAAAAAATGTG
CTCTCACTGGCCAGAGTAAGTCCTGTAAACACAGAATTAAATTAGGGGACTCAAGCAACTATTATTATAT
TTCTCCTTTTTGCAGATACAGGATCACTTCTGTATGTAACTTTTTTACATACATTCGATACATTCAGCAG
GGACTCGTGAAACAGCAGGATGTTGATCAGATGTTTTGGGAGGTTATGCAGTTGAGAAAAGAGATGTCAT
TGGCAAAGCTGGGTTATTTCAAAGAGGAACTCTGACTCGAGCCTCTAGATTCTGCAGCCCTATAGTGAGT
CGTATTACGTAGATCCAGACATGATAAGATACATTGATGAGTTTGGACAAACCACAACTAGAATGCAGTG
AAAAAAATGCTTTATTTGTGAAATTTGTGATGCTATTGCTTTATTTGTAACCATTATAAGCTGCAATAAA
CAAGTTAACAACAACAATTGCATTCATTTTATGTTTCAGGTTCAGGGGGAGGTGTGGGAGGTTTTTTAAT
TCGCGGCCGCGGCGCCAATGCATTGGGCCCGGTACCCAGCTTTTGTTCCCTTTAGTGAGGGTTAATTGCG
CGCTTGGCGTAATCATGGTCATAGCTGTTTCCTGTGTGAAATTGTTATCCGCTCACAATTCCACACAACA
TACGAGCCGGGAGCATAAAGTGTAAAGCCTGGGGTGCCTAATGAGTGAGCTAACTCACATTAATTGCGTT
GCGCTCACTGCCCGCTTTCCAGTCGGGAAACCTGTCGTGCCAGCTGCATTAATGAATCGGCCAACGCGCG
GGGAGAGGCGGTTTGCGTATTGGGCGCTCTTCCGCTTCCTCGCTCACTGACTCGCTGCGCTCGGTCGTTC
GGCTGCGGCGAGCGGTATCAGCTCACTCAAAGGCGGTAATACGGTTATCCACAGAATCAGGGGATAACGC
AGGAAAGAACATGTGAGCAAAAGGCCAGCAAAAGGCCAGGAACCGTAAAAAGGCCGCGTTGCTGGCGTTT
TTCCATAGGCTCCGCCCCCCTGACGAGCATCACAAAAATCGACGCTCAAGTCAGAGGTGGCGAAACCCGA
CAGGACTATAAAGATACCAGGCGTTTCCCCCTGGAAGCTCCCTCGTGCGCTCTCCTGTTCCGACCCTGCC
GCTTACCGGATACCTGTCCGCCTTTCTCCCTTCGGGAAGCGTGGCGCTTTCTCATAGCTCACGCTGTAGG
TATCTCAGTTCGGTGTAGGTCGTTCGCTCCAAGCTGGGCTGTGTGCACGAACCCCCCGTTCAGCCCGACC
GCTGCGCCTTATCCGGTAACTATCGTCTTGAGTCCAACCCGGTAAGACACGACTTATCGCCACTGGCAGC
AGCCACTGGTAACAGGATTAGCAGAGCGAGGTATGTAGGCGGTGCTACAGAGTTCTTGAAGTGGTGGCCT
AACTACGGCTACACTAGAAGAACAGTATTTGGTATCTGCGCTCTGCTGAAGCCAGTTACCTTCGGAAAAA
GAGTTGGTAGCTCTTGATCCGGCAAACAAACCACCGCTGGTAGCGGTGGTTTTTTTGTTTGCAAGCAGCA
GATTACGCGCAGAAAAAAAGGATCTCAAGAAGATCCTTTGATCTTTTCTACGGGGTCTGACGCTCAGTGG
AACGAAAACTCACGTTAAGGGATTTTGGTCATGAGATTATCAAAAAGGATCTTCACCTAGATCCTTTTAA
ATTAAAAATGAAGTTTTAAATCAATCTAAAGTATATATGAGTAAACTTGGTCTGACAGTTACCAATGCTT
AATCAGTGAGGCACCTATCTCAGCGATCTGTCTATTTCGTTCATCCATAGTTGCCTGACTCCCCGTCGTG
TAGATAACTACGATACGGGAGGGCTTACCATCTGGCCCCAGTGCTGCAATGATACCGCGAGACCCACGCT
CACCGGCTCCAGATTTATCAGCAATAAACCAGCCAGCCGGAAGGGCCGAGCGCAGAAGTGGTCCTGCAAC
TTTATCCGCCTCCATCCAGTCTATTAATTGTTGCCGGGAAGCTAGAGTAAGTAGTTCGCCAGTTAATAGT
TTGCGCAACGTTGTTGCCATTGCTACAGGCATCGTGGTGTCACGCTCGTCGTTTGGTATGGCTTCATTCA
GCTCCGGTTCCCAACGATCAAGGCGAGTTACATGATCCCCCATGTTGTGCAAAAAAGCGGTTAGCTCCTT
CGGTCCTCCGATCGTTGTCAGAAGTAAGTTGGCCGCAGTGTTATCACTCATGGTTATGGCAGCACTGCAT
AATTCTCTTACTGTCATGCCATCCGTAAGATGCTTTTCTGTGACTGGTGAGTACTCAACCAAGTCATTCT
GAGAATAGTGTATGCGGCGACCGAGTTGCTCTTGCCCGGCGTCAATACGGGATAATACCGCGCCACATAG
CAGAACTTTAAAAGTGCTCATCATTGGAAAACGTTCTTCGGGGCGAAAACTCTCAAGGATCTTACCGCTG
TTGAGATCCAGTTCGATGTAACCCACTCGTGCACCCAACTGATCTTCAGCATCTTTTACTTTCACCAGCG
TTTCTGGGTGAGCAAAAACAGGAAGGCAAAATGCCGCAAAAAAGGGAATAAGGGCGACACGGAAATGTTG
AATACTCATACTCTTCCTTTTTCAATATTATTGAAGCATTTATCAGGGTTATTGTCTCATGAGCGGATAC
ATATTTGAATGTATTTAGAAAAATAAACAAATAGGGGTTCCGCGCACATTTCCCCGAAAAGTGCCACCTA
AATTGTAAGCGTTAATATTTTGTTAAAATTCGCGTTAAATTTTTGTTAAATCAGCTCATTTTTTAACCAA
TAGGCCGAAATCGGCAAAATCCCTTATAAATCAAAAGAATAGACCGAGATAGGGT
[37 nt withheld, positions 5096-5132]
AAAGAACGTGGACTCCAACGTCAAAGG
[49 nt withheld, positions 5160-5208]
T
[91 nt withheld, positions 5210-5300]
G
[124 nt withheld, positions 5302-5425]
CCCATTCGCCATTCAGGCTGCGCAACTGTTGGGAAGGGCGATCGGTGCGGGCCTCTTCGCTATTACGCCA
GTCGACC
Features (pLannotate 1.2.2; 15 found; start..end, strand, type, name):
      1..978     +  promoter       CMV IE94 promoter: enhancer/promoter region of simian cytomegalovirus major immediate early transcription unit IE94
   1013..1031    +  promoter       SP6 promoter: promoter for bacteriophage SP6 RNA polymerase
   1088..2482    +  CDS            RAB3IP: RAB3I_HUMAN - Also known as RABIN8. Experimental evidence at protein level: Swiss-Prot protein existence level 1. Guanine nucleotide exchange factor (GEF) which may activate RAB8A and RAB8B (PubMed:12221131, PubMed:26824392). Promotes the exchange of GDP to GTP, converting inactive GDP-bound Rab proteins into their active GTP-bound form (PubMed:12221131, PubMed:26824392). Mediates the release of GDP from RAB8A and RAB8B but not from RAB3A or RAB5 (PubMed:20937701, PubMed:26824392). Modulates actin organization and promotes polarized transport of RAB8A-specific vesicles to the cell surface (Pub
   2509..2527    -  promoter       T7 promoter: promoter for bacteriophage T7 RNA polymerase
   2532..2666    -  polyA_signal   SV40 poly(A) signal: SV40 polyadenylation signal
   2779..2797    -  promoter       T3 promoter: promoter for bacteriophage T3 RNA polymerase
   2842..2858    -  protein_bind   lac operator: The lac repressor binds to the lac operator to inhibit transcription in E. coli. This inhibition can be relieved by adding lactose or isopropyl-β-D-thiogalactopyranoside (IPTG). lac repressor encoded by lacI
   2866..2896    -  promoter       lac promoter: promoter for the E. coli lac operon
   2911..2932    -  protein_bind   CAP binding site: CAP binding activates transcription in the presence of cAMP. E. coli catabolite activator protein
   2945..3037    -  CDS            lacI (fragment): lac repressor; lacI; The lac repressor binds to the lac operator to inhibit transcription in E. coli. This inhibition can be relieved by adding lactose or isopropyl-β-D-thiogalactopyranoside (IPTG).
   3220..3808    -  rep_origin     ori: high-copy-number ColE1/pMB1/pBR322/pUC origin of replication
   3979..4839    -  CDS            AmpR: β-lactamase; bla; confers resistance to ampicillin, carbenicillin, and related antibiotics
   4840..4944    -  promoter       AmpR promoter: bla
   4997..5425    -  rep_origin     f1 ori (sequence partly withheld): f1 bacteriophage origin of replication; arrow indicates direction of (+) strand synthesis
   5430..5496    -  CDS            lacZα (fragment): LacZα fragment of β-galactosidase; lacZ fragment
