[The description below was written by a language model from this plasmid's Addgene catalogue record and pLannotate feature annotations shown in this document.]
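Description:
HA-Rabin8 is a mammalian expression plasmid built on the pCS2+HA backbone that drives production of human Rabin8 (gene symbol RAB3IP) carrying an N-terminal HA epitope tag supplied by the vector. The sequenced construct is about 5.5 kb, and the insert was placed between BamHI and XhoI sites that both remain intact. In E. coli the plasmid is maintained at high copy number through a ColE1/pUC-type origin and selected with ampicillin via the β-lactamase gene. An f1 phage origin is also present, along with remnants of the lac promoter/operator, lacI and lacZα that are carried over from the parental cloning vector and have no evident role here.

Expression in mammalian cells comes from the simian cytomegalovirus IE94 enhancer/promoter (listed simply as CMV in the catalogue entry), with an SV40 polyadenylation signal downstream of the coding region for transcript processing. An SP6 promoter sits between the CMV element and the open reading frame, so sense RNA could be transcribed in vitro, a standard feature of pCS2-family vectors. T7 and T3 promoters lie downstream in the opposite orientation. The feature table annotates the RAB3IP coding sequence but not the HA tag as a separate feature; the tag is documented only in the catalogue fields.

Rabin8 is a guanine nucleotide exchange factor that activates RAB8A and RAB8B by promoting GDP-to-GTP exchange, and it contributes to polarized transport of Rab8-positive vesicles to the cell surface. The epitope tag allows the expressed protein to be followed with anti-HA antibodies, for example in blotting, immunoprecipitation or localisation experiments, although the record states only the general purpose of expressing tagged Rabin8 in mammalian cells.
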