Addgene plasmid #118071: HA-Rabin8
Purpose: Expresses HA-tagged human Rabin8 in mammalian cells
Depositing lab: Ken-Ichi Takemaru. Depositing organization: Stony Brook University.
Backbone
  Vector backbone: pCS2+HA
  Backbone size w/o insert (bp): 4100
  Vector type: Mammalian Expression
Growth in bacteria
  Bacterial resistance: Ampicillin, 100 μg/mL
  Growth temperature: 37°C
  Growth strain: DH5alpha
  Copy number: High Copy
Gene/Insert
  Gene/Insert name: human Rabin8
  Species: H. sapiens (human)
  Entrez Gene: RAB3IP (a.k.a. RABIN3, RABIN8)
  Promoter: CMV
  Tag / fusion protein: HA (N terminal on backbone)
  Cloning method: Restriction Enzyme; 5′ cloning site BamHI (not destroyed); 3′ cloning site XhoI (not destroyed)
  Sequencing primers: 5′ GCGTGCCTAATGGGAGGTCT
Terms and licenses: Academic/Nonprofit Terms; Industry Terms: Not Available to Industry
How to cite: HA-Rabin8 was a gift from Ken-Ichi Takemaru (Addgene plasmid # 118071 ; http://n2t.net/addgene:118071 ; RRID:Addgene_118071)
